>Addgene plasmid #22495 | YEpADE1 | depositor full sequence | sequence record 10339 | Author sequence
GCGCCCAATACGCAAACCGCCTCTCCCCGCGCGTTGGCCGATTCATTAATGCAGCTGGCACGACAGGTTT
CCCGACTGGAAAGCGGGCAGTGAGCGCAACGCAATTAATGTGAGTTAGCTCACTCATTAGGCACCCCAGG
CTTTACACTTTATGCTTCCGGCTCGTATGTTGTGTGGAATTGTGAGCGGATAACAATTTCACACAGGAAA
CAGCTATGACCATGATTACGCCAAGCTTATTCACGAGTCAGTCTGACTCTTGCGAGAGATGAGGATGTAA
TAATACTAATCTCGAAGATGCCATCTAATACATATAGACATACATATATATATATATACATTCTATATAT
TCTTACCCAGATTCTTTGAGGTAAGACGGTTGGGTTTTATCTTTTGCAGTTGGTACTATTAAGAACAATC
GAATCATAAGCATTGCTTACAAAGAATACACATACGAAATATTAACGATAATGTCAATTACGAAGACTGA
ACTGGACGGTATATTGCCATTGGTGGCCAGAGGTAAAGTTAGAGACATATATGAGGTAGACGCTGGTACG
TTGCTGTTTGTTGCTACGGATCGTATCTCTGCATATGACGTTATTATGGAAAACAGCATTCCTGAAAAGG
GGATCCTATTGACCAAACTGTCAGAGTTCTGGTTCAAGTTCCTGTCCAACGATGTTCGTAATCATTTGGT
CGACATCGCCCCAGGTAAGACTATTTTCGATTATCTACCTGCAAAATTGAGCGAACCAAAGTACAAAACG
CAACTAGAAGACCGCTCTCTATTGGTTCACAAACATAAACTAATTCCATTGGAAGTAATTGTCAGAGGCT
ACATCACCGGATCTGCTTGGAAAGAGTACGTAAAAACAGGTACTGTGCATGGTTTGAAACAACCTCAAGG
ACTTAAAGAATCTCAAGAGTTCCCAGAACCAATCTTCACCCCATCGACCAAGGCTGAACAAGGTGAACAT
GACGAAAACATCTCTCCTGCCCAGGCCGCTGAGCTGGTGGGTGAAGATTTGTCACGTAGAGTGGCAGAAC
TGGCTGTAAAACTGTACTCCAAGTGCAAAGATTATGCTAAGGAGAAGGGCATCATCATCGCAGACACTAA
ATTCGAATTCGGTATTGACGAAAAGACCAATGAAATTATTCTAGTGGACGAGGTGCTAACGCCAGACTCC
TCTAGATTCTGGAACGGTGCCTCTTATAAGGTAGGAGAATCCCAAGATTCTTACGATAAGCAATTTTTAA
GAGACTGGCTTACTGCTAATAAGTTGAACGGTGTTAACGGCGTCAAAATGCCCCAAGACATTGTCGACAG
GACAAGGGCCAAATATATAGAGGCTTATGAAACATTGACAGGGTCTAAATGGTCTCACTAACGTGATTTA
CATATACTACAAGTCGCCAGTGTAACTCCTCACTGAATATGATTCATACATACCCGTATGTATTAATGTA
TAAATGTTCTCAGAGCAAATTTTATCGATATCTTGTTTGCCAGTGGTATGCAGGTTTGGCAAATTTTTTA
CCATAATATCCGTTTATAGATTCTGGAACCTTACCAACTTTCTTACCGCTAATTACTTCCCTGGCTCGCT
CCTCCACTGCCTGGGTAAATTGTTCCTTCAACTGACTCAGTTCTCTTTCGTATTCAATAGCTTGCTTCTC
GAGGATTTTTTCAATGTTTGTCAGCTCATTTTCATAGTCCAGTAACTTCCTTTCAAATCTCTCTAATTGC
AACGACTTTCTTGCAGTTCGTATCTGAATATCTTGCAGTAATTCAAAAGTGGAAGGCCTGGTTCTTAAGT
TCACATCTATCATTGAATGTATTATGGCATTAAGCCCTCTAGAGTAATACTCAGGGACGGTGTCACATTT
CCCGTTTTTAATCTTAGTTTGTAGCTCGAGATAATTTTTTGCCTGAAATGGGGGGTGCAACGAACACATC
TCAAAAATAACACAACCTAGTGACCAGATGTCGGATAGTGGGGAGTATGGTTGGTCCATCAACACTTCAG
GCGACATGTAATATGGTGTACCGACGTATGTTGTGGCAAATTGAATACTAGTTTCCAGAGATTTGGCTAA
CCCAAAATCACCTAACTTTACCACAACTTGACTATAGTCCATAGGGCTCCCCCTTTTCCCTGAATTCACT
GGCCGTCGTTTTACAACGTCGTGACTGGGAAAACCCTGGCGTTACCCAACTTAATCGCCTTGCAGCACAT
CCCCCTTTCGCCAGCTGGCGTAATAGCGAAGAGGCCCGCACCGATCGCCCTTCCCAACAGTTGCGCAGCC
TGAATGGCGAATGGCGCCTGATGCGGTATTTTCTCCTTACGCATCTGTGCGGTATTTCACACCGCATATA
TCGGATCGTACTTGTTACCCATCATTGAATTTTGAACATCCGAACCTGGGAGTTTTCCCTGAAACAGATA
GTATATTTGAACCTGTATAATAATATATAGTCTAGCGCTTTACGGAAGACAATGTATGTATTTCGGTTCC
TGGAGAAACTATTGCATCTATTGCATAGGTAATCTTGCACGTCGCATCCCCGGTTCATTTTCTGCGTTTC
CATCTTGCACTTCAATAGCATATCTTTGTTAACGAAGCATCTGTGCTTCATTTTGTAGAACAAAAATGCA
ACGCGAGAGCGCTAATTTTTCAAACAAAGAATCTGAGCTGCATTTTTACAGAACAGAAATGCAACGCGAA
AGCGCTATTTTACCAACGAAGAATCTGTGCTTCATTTTTGTAAAACAAAAATGCAACGCGAGAGCGCTAA
TTTTTCAAACAAAGAATCTGAGCTGCATTTTTACAGAACAGAAATGCAACGCGAGAGCGCTATTTTACCA
ACAAAGAATCTATACTTCTTTTTTGTTCTACAAAAATGCATCCCGAGAGCGCTATTTTTCTAACAAAGCA
TCTTAGATTACTTTTTTTCTCCTTTGTGCGCTCTATAATGCAGTCTCTTGATAACTTTTTGCACTGTAGG
TCCGTTAAGGTTAGAAGAAGGCTACTTTGGTGTCTATTTTCTCTTCCATAAAAAAAGCCTGACTCCACTT
CCCGCGTTTACTGATTACTAGCGAAGCTGCGGGTGCATTTTTTCAAGATAAAGGCATCCCCGATTATATT
CTATACCGATGTGGATTGCGCATACTTTGTGAACAGAAAGTGATAGCGTTGATGATTCTTCATTGGTCAG
AAAATTATGAACGGTTTCTTCTATTTTGTCTCTATATACTACGTATAGGAAATGTTTACATTTTCGTATT
GTTTTCGATTCACTCTATGAATAGTTCTTACTACAATTTTTTTGTCTAAAGAGTAATACTAGAGATAAAC
ATAAAAAATGTAGAGGTCGAGTTTAGATGCAAGTTCAAGGAGCGAAAGGTGGATGGGTAGGTTATATAGG
GATATAGCACAGAGATATATAGCAAAGAGATACTTTTGAGCAATGTTTGTGGAAGCGGTATTCGCAATAT
TTTAGTAGCTCGTTACAGTCCGGTGCGTTTTTGGTTTTTTGAAAGTGCGTCTTCAGAGCGCTTTTGGTTT
TCAAAAGCGCTCTGAAGTTCCTATACTTTCTAGCTAGAGAATAGGAACTTCGGAATAGGAACTTCAAAGC
GTTTCCGAAAACGAGCGCTTCCGAAAATGCAACGCGAGCTGCGCACATACAGCTCACTGTTCACGTCGCA
CCTATATCTGCGTGTTGCCTGTATATATATATACATGAGAAGAACGGCATAGTGCGTGTTTATGCTTAAA
TGCGTACTTATATGCGTCTATTTATGTAGGATGAAAGGTAGTCTAGTACCTCCTGTGATATTATCCCATT
CCATGCGGGGTATCGTATGCTTCCTTCAGCACTACCCTTTAGCTGTTCTATATGCTGCCACTCCTCAATT
GGATTAGTCTCATCCTTCAATGCTATCATTTCCTTTGATATTGGATCGATCCGATGATAAGCTGTCAAAC
ATGAGAATTAATTCTACCCTATGAACATATTCCATTTTGTAATTTCGTGTCGTTTCTATTATGAATTTCA
TTTATAAAGTTTATGTACAAATATCATAAAAAAAGAGAATCTTTTTAAGCAAGGATTTTCTTAACTTCTT
CGGCGACAGCATCACCGACTTCGGTGGTACTGTTGGAACCACCTAAATCACCAGTTCTGATACCTGCATC
CAAAACCTTTTTAACTGCATCTTCAATGGCCTTACCTTCTTCAGGCAAGTTCAATGACAATTTCAACATC
ATTGCAGCAGACAAGATAGTGGCGATAGGGTCAACCTTATTCTTTGGCAAATCTGGAGCAGAACCGTGGC
ATGGTTCGTACAAACCAAATGCGGTGTTCTTGTCTGGCAAAGAGGCCAAGGACGCAGATGGCAACAAACC
CAAGGAACCTGGGATAACGGAGGCTTCATCGGAGATGATATCACCAAACATGTTGCTGGTGATTATAATA
CCATTTAGGTGGGTTGGGTTCTTAACTAGGATCATGGCGGCAGAATCAATCAATTGATGTTGAACCTTCA
ATGTAGGAAATTCGTTCTTGATGGTTTCCTCCACAGTTTTTCTCCATAATCTTGAAGAGGCCAAAACATT
AGCTTTATCCAAGGACCAAATAGGCAATGGTGGCTCATGTTGTAGGGCCATGAAAGCGGCCATTCTTGTG
ATTCTTTGCACTTCTGGAACGGTGTATTGTTCACTATCCCAAGCGACACCATCACCATCGTCTTCCTTTC
TCTTACCAAAGTAAATACCTCCCACTAATTCTCTGACAACAACGAAGTCAGTACCTTTAGCAAATTGTGG
CTTGATTGGAGATAAGTCTAAAAGAGAGTCGGATGCAAAGTTACATGGTCTTAAGTTGGCGTACAATTGA
AGTTCTTTACGGATTTTTAGTAAACCTTGTTCAGGTCTAACACTACCTGTACCCCATTTAGGACCACCCA
CAGCACCTAACAAAACGGCATCAACCTTCTTGGAGGCTTCCAGCGCCTCATCTGGAAGTGGGACACCTGT
AGCATCGATAGCAGCACCACCAATTAAATGATTTTCGAAATCGAACTTGACATTGGAACGAACATCAGAA
ATAGCTTTAAGAACCTTAATGGCTTCGGCTGTGATCTTGACCAACGTGGTCACCTGGCAAAACGACGATC
TTCTTAGGGGCAGACATAGGGGCAGACATTAGAATGTATATCCTTGAAATATATATATATATTGCTGAAA
TGTAAAAGGTAAGAAAAGTTAGAATAAGACGATTGCTAACCACCTATTGGAAAAAACAATAGGTCCTTAA
ATAATATTGTCAACTTCAAGTATTGTGATGCAAGCATTTAGTCATGAACGCTTCTCTATTCTATATGAAA
AGCCGGTTCCGGCCTCTCACCTTTCCTTTTTCTCCCAATTTTTCAGTTGAAAAAGGTATATGCGCGGCGA
CCTCTGAAATTAACAAAAAATTTCCAGTCATCGAATTTGTCTGTGCGATAGCGCCCCTGTGTGTTCTCGT
TATGTTGAGGAAAAAAATAATGGTTGCTAAGAGATTCGAACTCTTGCATCTTACGATACCTGAGTATTCC
CACAGTTAATTCTTGAAGACGAAAGGGCCTCGTGATACGCCTATTTTTATAGGTTAATGTCATGATAATA
ATGGTTTCTTAGACGTCAGGTGGCACTTTTCGGGGAAATGTGCGCGGAACCCCTATTTGTTTATTTTTCT
AAATACATTCAAATATGTATCCGCTCATGAGACAATAACCCTGATAAATGCTTCAATAATATTGAAAAAG
GAAGAGTATGAGTATTCAACATTTCCGTGTCGCCCTTATTCCCTTTTTTGCGGCATTTTGCCTTCCTGTT
TTTGCTCACCCAGAAACGCTGGTGAAAGTAAAAGATGCTGAAGATCAGTTGGGTGCACGAGTGGGTTACA
TCGAACTGGATCTCAACAGCGGTAAGATCCTTGAGAGTTTTCGCCCCGAAGAACGTTTTCCAATGATGAG
CACTTTTAAAGTTCTGCTATGTGGCGCGGTATTATCCCGTATTGACGCCGGGCAAGAGCAACTCGGTCGC
CGCATACACTATTCTCAGAATGACTTGGTTGAGTACTCACCAGTCACAGAAAAGCATCTTACGGATGGCA
TGACAGTAAGAGAATTATGCAGTGCTGCCATAACCATGAGTGATAACACTGCGGCCAACTTACTTCTGAC
AACGATCGGAGGACCGAAGGAGCTAACCGCTTTTTTGCACAACATGGGGGATCATGTAACTCGCCTTGAT
CGTTGGGAACCGGAGCTGAATGAAGCCATACCAAACGACGAGCGTGACACCACGATGCCTGTAGCAATGG
CAACAACGTTGCGCAAACTATTAACTGGCGAACTACTTACTCTAGCTTCCCGGCAACAATTAATAGACTG
GATGGAGGCGGATAAAGTTGCAGGACCACTTCTGCGCTCGGCCCTTCCGGCTGGCTGGTTTATTGCTGAT
AAATCTGGAGCCGGTGAGCGTGGGTCTCGCGGTATCATTGCAGCACTGGGGCCAGATGGTAAGCCCTCCC
GTATCGTAGTTATCTACACGACGGGGAGTCAGGCAACTATGGATGAACGAAATAGACAGATCGCTGAGAT
AGGTGCCTCACTGATTAAGCATTGGTAACTGTCAGACCAAGTTTACTCATATATACTTTAGATTGATTTA
AAACTTCATTTTTAATTTAAAAGGATCTAGGTGAAGATCCTTTTTGATAATCTCATGACCAAAATCCCTT
AACGTGAGTTTTCGTTCCACTGAGCGTCAGACCCCGTAGAAAAGATCAAAGGATCTTCTTGAGATCCTTT
TTTTCTGCGCGTAATCTGCTGCTTGCAAACAAAAAAACCACCGCTACCAGCGGTGGTTTGTTTGCCGGAT
CAAGAGCTACCAACTCTTTTTCCGAAGGTAACTGGCTTCAGCAGAGCGCAGATACCAAATACTGTCCTTC
TAGTGTAGCCGTAGTTAGGCCACCACTTCAAGAACTCTGTAGCACCGCCTACATACCTCGCTCTGCTAAT
CCTGTTACCAGTGGCTGCTGCCAGTGGCGATAAGTCGTGTCTTACCGGGTTGGACTCAAGACGATAGTTA
CCGGATAAGGCGCAGCGGTCGGGCTGAACGGGGGGTTCGTGCACACAGCCCAGCTTGGAGCGAACGACCT
ACACCGAACTGAGATACCTACAGCGTGAGCTATGAGAAAGCGCCACGCTTCCCGAAGGGAGAAAGGCGGA
CAGGTATCCGGTAAGCGGCAGGGTCGGAACAGGAGAGCGCACGAGGGAGCTTCCAGGGGGAAACGCCTGG
TATCTTTATAGTCCTGTCGGGTTTCGCCACCTCTGACTTGAGCGTCGATTTTTGTGATGCTCGTCAGGGG
GGCGGAGCCTATGGAAAAACGCCAGCAACGCGGCCTTTTTACGGTTCCTGGCCTTTTGCTGGCCTTTTGC
TCACATGTTCTTTCCTGCGTTATCCCCTGATTCTGTGGATAACCGTATTACCGCCTTTGAGTGAGCTGAT
ACCGCTCGCCGCAGCCGAACGACCGAGCGCAGCGAGTCAGTGAGCGAGGAAGCGGAAGA
Features (pLannotate 1.2.2; 16 found; start..end, strand, type, name):
      1..93      +  CDS            lacI (fragment): lac repressor; lacI; The lac repressor binds to the lac operator to inhibit transcription in E. coli. This inhibition can be relieved by adding lactose or isopropyl-β-D-thiogalactopyranoside (IPTG).
    106..127     +  protein_bind   CAP binding site: CAP binding activates transcription in the presence of cAMP. E. coli catabolite activator protein
    142..172     +  promoter       lac promoter: promoter for the E. coli lac operon
    180..196     +  protein_bind   lac operator: The lac repressor binds to the lac operator to inhibit transcription in E. coli. This inhibition can be relieved by adding lactose or isopropyl-β-D-thiogalactopyranoside (IPTG). lac repressor encoded by lacI
    471..1388    +  CDS            ADE1: PUR7_YEAST - Experimental evidence at protein level: Swiss-Prot protein existence level 1. From Saccharomyces cerevisiae (strain ATCC 204508 / S288c) (Baker's yeast).
   1495..2169    -  CDS            KIN3 (fragment): KIN3_YEAST - Also known as NPK1. Protein inferred from homology: Swiss-Prot protein existence level 3. This protein is probably a serine/threonine protein kinase. From Saccharomyces cerevisiae (strain ATCC 204508 / S288c) (Baker's yeast).
   2164..2321    +  CDS            lacZα (fragment): LacZα fragment of β-galactosidase; lacZ fragment
   2327..2379    -  misc_feature   bom (fragment): basis of mobility region from pBR322
   2375..2467    +  CDS            RAF1 (fragment): RAF_YEAST - Experimental evidence at transcript level: Swiss-Prot protein existence level 2. Antagonizes transcriptional repression of recombinase FLP by REP1-REP2. May play a role in plasmid partitioning. From Saccharomyces cerevisiae (strain ATCC 204508 / S288c) (Baker's yeast).
   2621..3967    -  rep_origin     2μ ori: yeast 2μ plasmid origin of replication
   3972..3988    -  promoter       tet promoter (fragment): E. coli promoter for tetracycline efflux protein gene
   4105..5197    -  CDS            LEU2: 3-isopropylmalate dehydrogenase, required for leucine biosynthesis; S. cerevisiae LEU2; yeast auxotrophic marker
   5216..5607    -  promoter       LEU2 promoter: S. cerevisiae LEU2
   5713..5817    +  promoter       AmpR promoter: bla
   5818..6678    +  CDS            AmpR: β-lactamase; bla; confers resistance to ampicillin, carbenicillin, and related antibiotics
   6849..7437    +  rep_origin     ori: high-copy-number ColE1/pMB1/pBR322/pUC origin of replication
