[The description below was written by a language model from this plasmid's Addgene catalogue record and pLannotate feature annotations shown in this document.]
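Description:
YEpADE1 is an E. coli–yeast shuttle plasmid of about 7.6 kb that carries the Saccharomyces cerevisiae ADE1 gene, which encodes SAICAR synthetase, an enzyme of the purine (adenine) biosynthetic pathway. In bacteria it replicates from a high-copy ColE1/pUC-type origin and is selected with ampicillin through the bla (AmpR) gene. In yeast it is maintained by selection for the LEU2 auxotrophic marker, expressed from its own promoter. The catalogue lists the backbone as YCplac181, a centromeric vector. However, the annotated sequence contains a 2μ origin of replication and a neighbouring fragment of the 2μ RAF1 gene, and no CEN/ARS element was detected. Together with the "YEp" name, this suggests an episomal, multicopy yeast plasmid, so the backbone field and the sequence do not fully agree.

The insert is a 1.9 kb HindIII–EcoRI genomic fragment. It was made by trimming an original 4.1 kb HindIII fragment (carried in the related YCplacADE1) using an internal EcoRI site and the vector's EcoRI site. It holds the complete ADE1 coding sequence, with roughly 270 bp of upstream sequence between the lac operator and the start of the gene. Downstream lies a partial, oppositely oriented fragment of the neighbouring KIN3 kinase gene. No heterologous yeast promoter is annotated, so ADE1 is presumably expressed from native flanking sequence. The fragment sits in the lacZα polylinker region, downstream of the lac promoter and operator, leaving only a lacZα remnant.

The record does not state an intended use. A plasmid of this design would suit complementation of ade1 mutants or raising ADE1 dosage in leu2 strains.
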