Addgene plasmid #22495: YEpADE1
Depositing lab: Beth Montelone. Depositing organization: Kansas State University.
Backbone
  Vector backbone: YCplac181
  Backbone manufacturer: R. D. Gietz
  Backbone size w/o insert (bp): 5741
  Vector type: yeast shuttle
  Selectable markers: LEU2
Growth in bacteria
  Bacterial resistance: Ampicillin, 100 μg/mL
  Growth temperature: 37°C
  Growth strain: DH5alpha
  Copy number: High Copy
Gene/Insert
  Gene/Insert name: ADE1 (alt name: SAICAR synthetase)
  Species: S. cerevisiae (budding yeast)
  Insert size (bp): 1929
  Mutation: Original 4067 bp HindIII-HindIII insertion (see YCplacADE1) was cut down using internal EcoRI site and vector EcoRI site
  GenBank ID: M61209
  Entrez Gene: ADE1 (a.k.a. YAR015W)
  Cloning method: Restriction Enzyme; 5′ cloning site HindIII (not destroyed); 3′ cloning site EcoRI (not destroyed)
  Sequencing primers: 5′ n/a
Resource information
  A portion of this plasmid was derived from a plasmid made by: David Kaback
Terms and licenses: Academic/Nonprofit Terms; Industry Terms: Not Available to Industry
How to cite: YEpADE1 was a gift from Beth Montelone (Addgene plasmid # 22495 ; http://n2t.net/addgene:22495 ; RRID:Addgene_22495)
