>Addgene plasmid #22495 | YEpADE1 | addgene partial sequence | sequence record 28287 | 22495 with yADE1-F 5'-tacatcaccggatctgcttg
AACAACCTCAAGGACTTAAAGAATCTCAAGAGTTCCCAGAACCAATCTTCACCCCATCGACCAAGGCTGA
ACAAGGTGAACATGACGAAAACATCTCTCCTGCCCAGGCCGCTGAGCTGGTGGGTGAAGATTTGTCACGT
AGAGTGGCAGAACTGGCTGTAAAACTGTACTCCAAGTGCAAAGATTATGCTAAGGAGAAGGGCATCATCA
TCGCAGACACTAAATTCGAATTCGGTATTGACGAAAAGACCAATGAAATTATTCTAGTGGACGAGGTGCT
AACGCCAGACTCCTCTAGATTCTGGAACGGTGCCTCTTATAAGGTAGGAGAATCCCAAGATTCTTACGAT
AAGCAATTTTTAAGAGACTGGCTTACTGCTAATAAGTTGAACGGTGTTAACGGCGTCAAAATGCCCCAAG
ACATTGTCGACAGGACAAGGGCCAAATATATAGAGGCTTATGAAACATTGACAGGGTCTAAATGGTCTCA
CTAACGTGATTTACATATACTACAAGTCGCCAGTGTAACTCCTCACTGAATATGATTCATACATACCCGT
ATGTATTAATGTATAAATGTTCTCAGAGCAAATTTTATCGATATCTTGTTTGCCAGTGGTATGCAGGTTT
GGCAAATTTTTTACCATAATATCCGTTTATAGATTCTGGAACCTTACCAACTTTCTTACCGCTAATTACT
TCCCTGGCTCGCTCCTCCACTGCCTGGGTAAATTGTTCCTTCAACTGACTCAGTTCTCTTTCGTATTCAA
TAGCTTGCTTCTCGAGGATTTTTTCAATGTTTGTCAGCTCATTTTCATA
