>Addgene plasmid #22495 | YEpADE1 | addgene partial sequence | sequence record 28288 | 22495 with YCplac-F (GACAGGACAAGGGCCAAATA)
NGANTTGANGGGTCTAAATGGTCTCACTAACGTGATTTACATATACTACAAGTCGCCAGTGTAACTCCTC
ACTGAATATGATTCATACATACCCGTATGTATTAATGTATAAATGTTCTCAGAGCAAATTTTATCGATAT
CTTGTTTGCCAGTGGTATGCAGGTTTGGCAAATTTTTTACCATAATATCCGTTTATAGATTCTGGAACCT
TACCAACTTTCTTACCGCTAATTACTTCCCTGGCTCGCTCCTCCACTGCCTGGGTAAATTGTTCCTTCAA
CTGACTCAGTTCTCTTTCGTATTCAATAGCTTGCTTCTCGAGGATTTTTTCAATGTTTGTCAGCTCATTT
TCATAGTCCAGTAACTTCCTTTCAAATCTCTCTAATTGCAACGACTTTCTTGCAGTTCGTATCTGAATAT
CTTGCAGTAATTCAAAAGTGGAAGGCCTGGTTCTTAAGTTCACATCTATCATTGAATGTATTATGGCATT
AAGCCCTCTAGAGTAATACTCAGGGACGGTGTCACATTTCCCGTTTTTAATCTTAGTTTGTAGCTCGAGA
TAATTTTTTGCCTGAAATGGGGGGTGCAACGAACACATCTCAAAAATAACACAACCTAGTGACCAGATGT
CGGATAGTGGGGAGTATGGTTGGTCCATCAACACTTCAGGCGACANG
