>Addgene plasmid #22495 | YEpADE1 | addgene partial sequence | sequence record 28289 | 22495 with M13_puc_rev
GGGAGCCCTATGGANTATAGTCAAGTTGTGGTAAAGTTAGGTGANTTTGGGTTAGCCAAATCTCTGGAAA
CTAGTATTCAATTTGCCACAACATACGTCGGTACACCATATTACATGTCGCCTGAAGTGTTGATGGACCA
ACCATACTCCCCACTATCCGACATCTGGTCACTAGGTTGTGTTATTTTTGAGATGTGTTCGTTGCACCCC
CCATTTCAGGCAAAAAATTATCTCGAGCTACAAACTAAGATTAAAAACGGGAAATGTGACACCGTCCCTG
AGTATTACTCTAGAGGGCTTAATGCCATAATACATTCAATGATAGATGTGAACTTAAGAACCAGGCCTTC
CACTTTTGAATTACTGCAAGATATTCAGATACGAACTGCAAGAAAGTCGTTGCAATTAGAGAGATTTGAA
AGGAAGTTACTGGACTATGAAAATGAGCTGACAAACATTGAAAAAATCCTCGAGAAGCAAGCTATTGAAT
ACGAAAGAGAACTGAGTCAGTTGAAGGAACAATTTACCCAGGCAGTGGAGGAGCGAGCCAGGGAAGTAAT
TAGCGGTAAGAAAGTTGGTAAGGTTCCAGAATCTATAAACGGATATTATGGTAAAAAATTTGCCAAACCT
GCATACCACTGGCAAACAAGATATCGATAAAATTTGCTCTGAGAACATTTATACATTAATACATACGGGT
ATGTATGAATCATATTCAGTGAGGAGTTACACTGGCGACTTGTAGTATATGTAAATCACGTTAGTGAGAN
CATTTAGACCCTGTCAATGTTTCATAAGCCTCTATATATTTGGCCCTTGTCCTGTCGACAATGTCTTGGG
GGCATTTTGACGCCGTTAACACCGTTCAACTTATTAGCAGTAAGCCAGTCTCTTAAAATTGCTN
